Addgene plasmid #47498: MIGR1-cyclin E-AA
Purpose: MSCV-based vector encodes human cyclin E mutated within N- and C-terminal Cdc4 phosphodegrons
Depositing lab: Alex Minella. Depositing organization: Northwestern University. Publication: Fbw7-dependent cyclin E regulation ensures terminal maturation of bone marrow erythroid cells by restraining oxidative metabolism. Xu Y, Swartz KL, Siu KT, Bhattacharyya M, Minella AC. Oncogene. 2013 Jul 22. doi: 10.1038/onc.2013.289. PubMed 23873023.
Backbone
  Vector backbone: MIGR1
  Backbone size w/o insert (bp): 6521
  Total vector size (bp): 7805
  Modifications to backbone: none
  Vector type: Mammalian Expression, Retroviral ; MSCV-IRES-GFP
  Selectable markers: GFP
Growth in bacteria
  Bacterial resistance: Ampicillin, 100 μg/mL
  Growth temperature: 37°C
  Growth strain: Top10
  Copy number: High Copy
Gene/Insert
  Gene/Insert name: cyclin E1
  Species: H. sapiens (human)
  Insert size (bp): 1284
  Mutation: threonines 62 and 380 to alanine (T62A T380A)
  Entrez Gene: CCNE1 (a.k.a. CCNE, pCCNE1)
  Promoter: LTR
  Cloning method: Restriction Enzyme; 5′ cloning site Bgl2 (destroyed during cloning); 3′ cloning site EcoR1 (not destroyed)
  Sequencing primers: 5′ MSCV
Terms and licenses: Academic/Nonprofit Terms; Industry Terms: Not Available to Industry
Depositor comments: Human cyclin E1 (CCNE1) cDNA was mutated at N- and C-terminal Cdc4 phosphodegrons (T62A and T380A, see references) to disrupt interaction with Fbw7 ubiquitin ligase. cDNA is inserted into MIGR1 (MSCV-based retroviral vector), permitting transduction of hematopoietic cells. Cloned cDNA contains approximately 100 bp from CCNE1 3' UTR. GFP is co-expressed with cDNA via IRES, permitting enrichment for transduced cells using flow sorting. References: Koepp DM, Schaefer LK, Ye X, Keyomarsi K, Chu C, Harper JW et al (2001). Phosphorylation-dependent ubiquitination of cyclin E by the SCFFbw7 ubiquitin ligase. Science 294: 173-177. Strohmaier H, Spruck CH, Kaiser P, Won KA, Sangfelt O, Reed SI (2001). Human F-box protein hCdc4 targets cyclin E for proteolysis and is mutated in a breast cancer cell line. Nature 413: 316-322.
How to cite: MIGR1-cyclin E-AA was a gift from Alex Minella (Addgene plasmid # 47498 ; http://n2t.net/addgene:47498 ; RRID:Addgene_47498)
