[The description below was written by a language model from this plasmid's Addgene catalogue record.]
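Description:
MIGR1-cyclin E-AA is a retroviral mammalian expression plasmid built on the unmodified MIGR1 backbone, an MSCV-IRES-GFP vector derived from murine stem cell virus. It is about 7.8 kb in total, is maintained in E. coli as a high-copy plasmid, and is selected with ampicillin. No feature table accompanies the record, so details such as the bacterial origin or the packaging signal are not itemised, although an MSCV-type vector is expected to carry flanking LTRs and a packaging signal that allow the transcript to be packaged into retroviral particles and integrated into target cells.

The payload is a roughly 1.3 kb human cyclin E1 (CCNE1) cDNA, including about 100 bp of the native 3' UTR, cloned by restriction digestion between a BglII site (destroyed in the process) and an EcoRI site (retained). It is transcribed from the viral LTR. The cDNA carries two substitutions, T62A and T380A, which remove the phosphoacceptor threonines in the N- and C-terminal Cdc4 phosphodegrons. Because these motifs mediate recognition by the Fbw7 ubiquitin ligase, the "AA" mutant is designed to disrupt that interaction and so escape Fbw7-dependent regulation. No epitope tag is recorded. Downstream of the cDNA, an IRES drives translation of GFP from the same bicistronic transcript, so fluorescence reports cyclin E-AA expression and allows transduced cells to be enriched by flow sorting; there is no drug selection marker for mammalian cells.

According to the record, the construct is meant for transducing hematopoietic cells. The associated work concerns Fbw7-dependent control of cyclin E during terminal maturation of bone marrow erythroid cells.
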