>Addgene plasmid #47498 | MIGR1-cyclin E-AA | depositor partial sequence | sequence record 67660 | MSCV forward
ATGAAGGAGGACGGCGGCGCGGAGTTCTCGGCTCGCTCCAGGAAGAGGAAGGCAAACGTGACCGTTTTTT
TGCAGGATCCAGATGAAGAAATGGCCAAAATCGACAGGACGGCGAGGGACCAGTGTGGGAGCCAGCCTTG
GGACAATAATGCAGTCTGTGCAGACCCCTGCTCCCTGATCCCCGCACCTGACAAAGAAGATGATGACCGG
GTTTACCCAAACTCAACGTGCAAGCCTCGGATTATTGCACCATCCAGAGGCTCCCCGCTGCCTGTACTGA
GCTGGGCAAATAGAGAGGAAGTCTGGAAAATCATGTTAAACAAGGAAAAGACATACTTAAGGGATCAGCA
CTTTCTTGAGCAACACCCTCTTCTGCAGCCAAAAATGCGAGCAATTCTTCTGGATTGGTTAATGGAGGTG
TGTGAAGTCTATAAACTTCACAGGGAGACCTTTTACTTGGCACAAGATTTCTTTGACCGGTATATGGCGA
CACAAGAAAATGTTGTAAAAACTCTTTTACAGCTTATTGGGATTTCATCTTTATTTATTGCAGCCAAACT
TGAGGAAATCTATCCTCCAAAGTTGCACCAGTTTGCGTATGTGACAGATGGAGCTTGTTCAGGAGATGAA
ATTCTCACCATGGAATTAATGATTATGAAGGCCCTTAAGTGGCGTTTAAGTCCCCTGACTATTGTGTCCT
GGCTGAATGTATACATGCAGGTTGCATATCTAAATGACTTACATGAAGTGCTACTGCCGCAGTATCCCCA
GCAAATCTTTATACAGATTGCAGAGCTGTTGGATCTCTGTGTCCTGGGATGT
