>Addgene plasmid #47498 | MIGR1-cyclin E-AA | addgene partial sequence | sequence record 69350 | EGFP-C
ACTCTCGGCATGGACGAGCTGTACAAGTAATGAATTAATTAAGAATTATCAAGCTTATCGATACCGTCGA
CCTGCAGCCAAGCTTATCGATAAAATAAAAGATTTTATTTAGTCTCCAGAAAAAGGGGGGAATGAAAGAC
CCCACCTGTAGGTTTGGCAAGCTAGCTTAAGTAACGCCATTTTGCAAGGCATGGAAAATACATAACTGAG
AATAGAGAAGTTCAGATCAAGGTTAGGAACAGAGAGACAGCAGAATATGGGCCAAACAGGATATCTGTGG
TAAGCAGTTCCTGCCCCGGCTCAGGGCCAAGAACAGATGGTCCCCAGATGCGGTCCCGCCCTCAGCAGTT
TCTAGAGAACCATCAGATGTTTCCAGGGTGCCCCAAGGACCTGAAATGACCCTGTGCCTTATTTGAACTA
ACCAATCAGTTCGCTTCTCGCTTCTGTTCGCGCGCTTCTGCTCCCCGAGCTCAATAAAAGAGCCCACAAC
CCCTCACTCGGCGCGCCAGTCCTCCGATAGACTGCGTCGCCCGGGTACCCGTGTATCCAATAAACCCTCT
TGCAGTTGCATCCGACTTGTGGTCTCGCTGTTCCTTGGGAGGGTCTCCTCTGAGTGATTGACTACCCGTC
AGCGGGGGTCTTTCATGGGTAACAGTTTCTTGAAGTTGGAGAACAACATTCTGAGGGTAGGAGTCGAATA
TTAAGTAATCCTGACTCAATTAGCCACTGTTTTGAATCCACATACTCCAATACTCCTGAAATAGTTCATT
ATGGACAGCGCAGAAAGAGCTGGGGAGAATTGTGAAATTGTTATCCGCTCACAATTCCACACAACATACG
AGCCGGAAGCATAAAGTGTAAAGCCTGGGGTGCCTAATGAGTGAGCTAACTCACATTAATTGCGTTGCG
