>Addgene plasmid #47498 | MIGR1-cyclin E-AA | addgene partial sequence | sequence record 69666 | pLXSN5 5'-CCCTTGAACCTCCTCGTTCGACC-3'
CCTCACTCCTTCTCTAGGCGCCGGAATTAGATCTCTCGAGGTTAATTCCATGAAGGAGGACGGCGGCGCG
GAGTTCTCGGCTCGCTCCAGGAAGAGGAAGGCAAACGTGACCGTTTTTTTGCAGGATCCAGATGAAGAAA
TGGCCAAAATCGACAGGACGGCGAGGGACCAGTGTGGGAGCCAGCCTTGGGACAATAATGCAGTCTGTGC
AGACCCCTGCTCCCTGATCCCCGCACCTGACAAAGAAGATGATGACCGGGTTTACCCAAACTCAACGTGC
AAGCCTCGGATTATTGCACCATCCAGAGGCTCCCCGCTGCCTGTACTGAGCTGGGCAAATAGAGAGGAAG
TCTGGAAAATCATGTTAAACAAGGAAAAGACATACTTAAGGGATCAGCACTTTCTTGAGCAACACCCTCT
TCTGCAGCCAAAAATGCGAGCAATTCTTCTGGATTGGTTAATGGAGGTGTGTGAAGTCTATAAACTTCAC
AGGGAGACCTTTTACTTGGCACAAGATTTCTTTGACCGGTATATGGCGACACAAGAAAATGTTGTAAAAA
CTCTTTTACAGCTTATTGGGATTTCATCTTTATTTATTGCAGCCAAACTTGAGGAAATCTATCCTCCAAA
GTTGCACCAGTTTGCGTATGTGACAGATGGAGCTTGTTCAGGAGATGAAATTCTCACCATGGAATTAATG
ATTATGAAGGCCCTTAAGTGGCGTTTAAGTCCCCTGACTATTGTGTCCTGGCTGAATGTATACATGCAGG
TTGCATATCTAAATGACTTACATGAAGTGCTACTGCCGCAGTATCCCCAGCAAATCTTTATACAGATTGC
AGAGCTGTTGGATCTCTGTGTCCTGGATGTTGACTGCCTTGAATTTCCTTATGGTATACTTGCTGCTTCG
GCCTTGTATCATTTCTCGTCATCTGAATTGATGCAAAAGGTTTCAGGGTATCAGTGGTGCGACATA
