>Addgene plasmid #47498 | MIGR1-cyclin E-AA | addgene partial sequence | sequence record 69667 | IRES-F 5'-TGGCTCTCCTCAAGCGTATT-3'
CCCATTGTATGGGATCTGATCTGGGGCCTCGGTGCACATGCTTTACATGTGTTTAGTCGAGGTTAAAAAA
ACGTCTAGGCCCCCCGAACCACGGGGACGTGGTTTTCCTTTGAAAAACACGATGATAATATGGCCACAAC
CATGGTGAGCAAGGGCGAGGAGCTGTTCACCGGGGTGGTGCCCATCCTGGTCGAGCTGGACGGCGACGTA
AACGGCCACAAGTTCAGCGTGTCTGGCGAGGGCGAGGGCGATGCCACCTACGGCAAGCTGACCCTGAAGT
TCATCTGCACCACCGGCAAGCTGCCCGTGCCCTGGCCCACCCTCGTGACCACCCTGACCTACGGCGTGCA
GTGCTTCAGCCGCTACCCCGACCACATGAAGCAGCACGACTTCTTCAAGTCCGCCATGCCCGAAGGCTAC
GTCCAGGAGCGCACCATCTTCTTCAAGGACGACGGCAACTACAAGACCCGCGCCGAGGTGAAGTTCGAGG
GCGACACCCTGGTGAACCGCATCGAGCTGAAGGGCATCGACTTCAAGGAGGACGGCAACATCCTGGGGCA
CAAGCTGGAGTACAACTACAACAGCCACAACGTCTATATCATGGCCGACAAGCAGAAGAACGGCATCAAG
GCGAACTTCAAGATCCGCCACAACATCGAGGACGGCAGCGTGCAGCTCGCCGACCACTACCAGCAGAACA
CCCCCATCGGCGACGGCCCCGTGCTGCTGCCCGACAACCACTACCTGAGCACCCAGTCCGCCCTGAGCAA
AGACCCCAACGAGAAGCGCGATCACATGGTCCTGCTGGAGTTCGTGACCGCCGCCGGGATCACTCTCGGC
ATGGACGAGCTGTACAAGTAATGAATTAATTAAGAATTATCAAGCTTATCGATACCGTCGACCTGCAGCC
AAGCTTATCGATAAAATAAAAGATTT
