>Addgene plasmid #47498 | MIGR1-cyclin E-AA | addgene partial sequence | sequence record 70539 | IRES-R
TATAGACAACGCACACCGGCCTTATTCCAAGCGGCTTCGGCCAGTAACGTTAGGGGGGGGGGGCGGAATT
CGTTATCTGTAAAAGCAAACGCACGCCTCCGCTGCAACAGACAGAAAAAAACGTGGAGCAGGCGCGCAAC
TGTCTTTGGTGGAGAAGGATGGGGTGGTCACGCCATTTCCGGCCCGCTGCTCTGCTTCTTACCGCTCTGT
GGCGGCGCCCGGAGCCCACTGGGGAGAGGAGAAGCCCTATTTTGTTCAGACAACATGGCTTTCTTTGCTC
GGGCTTTGTCCAGCAAATCCAAGCTGTCTCTGTGGGTCTGTATGTTGTGTGCATCTTCATCAGCGACCCC
CCTGAAGTGCTTCAGTTTTGAGCTCCCCGTCTCCCTTATAACCATGGCAAATGGAACCATCCACTTGACA
CAGTTCTCTATGTCGCACCACTGATACCCTGAAACCTTTTGCATCAATTCAAATGACGAGAAATGATACA
AGGCCGAAGCAGCAAGTATACCATAAGGAAATTCAAGGCAGTCAACATCCAGGACACAGAGATCCAACAG
CTCTGCAATCTGTATAAAGATTTGCTGGGGATACTGCGGCAGTAGCACTTCATGTAAGTCATTTAGATAT
GCAACCTGCATGTATACATTCAGCCAGGACACAATAGTCAGGGGACTTAAACGCCACTTAAGGGCCTTCA
TAATCATTAATTCCATGGTGAGAATTTCATCTCCTGAACAAGCTCCATCTGTCACATACGCAAACTGGTG
CAACTTTGGAGGATAGATTTCCTCAAGTTTGGCTGCAATAAATAAAGATGAAATCCCAATAAGCTGTAAA
AGAGTTTTTACAACATTTT
