>Addgene plasmid #47498 | MIGR1-cyclin E-AA | addgene partial sequence | sequence record 70540 | IRES-R 5'-CCTCACATTGCCAAAAGACG-3'
TATAGACAACGCACACCGGCCTTATTCCAAGCGGCTTCGGCCAGTAACGTTAGGGGGGGGGGGCGGAATT
CGTTATCTGTAAAAGCAAACGCACGCCTCCGCTGCAACAGACAGAAAAAAACGTGGAGCAGGCGCGCAAC
TGTCTTTGGTGGAGAAGGATGGGGTGGTCACGCCATTTCCGGCCCGCTGCTCTGCTTCTTACCGCTCTGT
GGCGGCGCCNGGAGCCCACTGGGGAGAGGAGAAGCCCTATTTTGTTCAGACAACATGGCTTTCTTTGCTC
GGGCTTTGTCCAGCAAATCCAAGCTGTCTCTGTGGGTCTGTATGTTGTGTGCATCTTCATCAGCGACCCC
CCTGAAGTGCTTCAGTTTTGAGCTCCCCGTCTCCCTTATAACCATGGCAAATGGAACCATCCACTTGACA
CAGTTCTCTATGTCGCACCACTGATACCCTGAAACCTTTTGCATCAATTCAAATGACGAGAAATGATACA
AGGCCGAAGCAGCAAGTATACCATAAGGAAATTCAAGGCAGTCAACATCCAGGACACAGAGATCCAACAG
CTCTGCAATCTGTATAAAGATTTGCTGGGGATACTGCGGCAGTAGCACTTCATGTAAGTCATTTAGATAT
GCAACCTGCATGTATACATTCAGCCAGGACACAATAGTCAGGGGACTTAAACGCCACTTAAGGGCCTTCA
TAATCATTAATTCCATGGTGAGAATTTCATCTCCTGAACAAGCTCCATCTGTCACATACGCAAACTGGTG
CAACTTTGGAGGATAGATTTCCTCAAGTTTGGCTGCAATAAATAAAGATGAAATCCCAATAAGCTGTAAA
AGAGTTTTTACAACATTTT
